Addgene plasmid #211427: pcDNA4/TO-Cdc45HA
Purpose: tet-inducible mammalian expression of human Cdc45 C-terminally fused to HA-Tag
Depositing lab: Helmut Pospiech. Depositing organization: Leibniz Institute on Aging - Fritz Lipmann Institute (FLI). Publication: Cdc45 is limiting for replication initiation in humans. Kohler C, Koalick D, Fabricius A, Parplys AC, Borgmann K, Pospiech H, Grosse F. Cell Cycle. 2016;15(7):974-85. doi: 10.1080/15384101.2016.1152424. PubMed 26919204.
Backbone
  Vector backbone: pcDNA4/TO
  Backbone manufacturer: Invitrogen
  Vector type: Mammalian Expression
Growth in bacteria
  Bacterial resistance: Ampicillin, 100 μg/mL
  Growth temperature: 37°C
  Growth strain: DH5alpha
  Copy number: High Copy
Gene/Insert
  Gene/Insert name: Cdc45
  Species: H. sapiens (human)
  Entrez Gene: CDC45 (a.k.a. CDC45L, CDC45L2, MGORS7, PORC-PI-1)
  Tag / fusion protein: HA (C terminal on insert)
  Cloning method: Restriction Enzyme; 5′ cloning site BamHI (not destroyed); 3′ cloning site XhoI (not destroyed)
Terms and licenses: Academic/Nonprofit Terms; Industry Terms: Not Available to Industry
Depositor comments: generated by Dennis Keller-Koalick (Leibniz Institute on Aging - Fritz Lipmann Institute, D-07745 Jena, Germany)
How to cite: pcDNA4/TO-Cdc45HA was a gift from Helmut Pospiech (Addgene plasmid # 211427 ; http://n2t.net/addgene:211427 ; RRID:Addgene_211427)
