[The description below was written by a language model from this plasmid's Addgene catalogue record and pLannotate feature annotations shown in this document.]
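Description:
pcDNA4/TO-Cdc45HA is a mammalian expression plasmid built on the Invitrogen pcDNA4/TO backbone for tetracycline-regulated production of human Cdc45, a factor required for initiation of chromosomal DNA replication. The CDC45 coding sequence was inserted between the BamHI and XhoI sites, both retained. According to the catalogue entry it carries a C-terminal HA epitope tag. The tag is not annotated separately in the feature table, although there is a short unannotated stretch between the end of the CDC45 CDS and the terminator.

Transcription is driven by the human CMV immediate-early enhancer and promoter, followed directly by two short tet operator sequences. The annotation software labels these as fragments of PLtetO-1 and TRE3GV promoters, but they correspond to the operator sites of the TO design. In cells that express the Tet repressor, the repressor occupies these operators and silences the CMV promoter, and adding tetracycline or doxycycline releases it and induces expression. In cells lacking the repressor the promoter would be expected to act constitutively. The transcript ends at the bovine growth hormone polyadenylation signal.

A second cassette places the Sh ble (BleoR) gene under both the SV40 early promoter and the bacterial EM7 promoter, with an SV40 poly(A) signal, so Zeocin selection can be used to derive stable mammalian lines. In E. coli the plasmid is maintained through a high-copy ColE1/pUC-type origin and ampicillin resistance (bla), and an f1 origin is also present. Short lac-region and bom fragments are backbone remnants. The associated publication title indicates that the construct was used to ask whether Cdc45 levels limit replication initiation in human cells, which fits controlled overexpression of a detectable tagged protein.
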