Features (pLannotate 1.2.2; 22 found; start..end, strand, type, name):
     30..82      -  misc_feature   bom (fragment): basis of mobility region from pBR322
    237..616     +  enhancer       CMV enhancer: human cytomegalovirus immediate early enhancer
    617..820     +  promoter       CMV promoter: human cytomegalovirus (CMV) immediate early promoter
    822..841     +  promoter       PLtetO-1 promoter (fragment): modified phage lambda PL promoter with tet operator sites (Lutz and Bujard, 1997)
    843..862     +  promoter       PLtetO-1 promoter (fragment): modified phage lambda PL promoter with tet operator sites (Lutz and Bujard, 1997)
    870..903     +  promoter       TRE3GV promoter (fragment): 3rd-generation Tet-responsive promoter that can be activated by binding of Tet-On® 3G, optimized for retroviral and lentiviral vectors
   1010..2707    +  CDS            CDC45: CDC45_HUMAN - Also known as CDC45L, CDC45L2. Experimental evidence at protein level: Swiss-Prot protein existence level 1. Required for initiation of chromosomal DNA replication. From Homo sapiens (Human).
   2781..3005    +  polyA_signal   bGH poly(A) signal: bovine growth hormone polyadenylation signal
   3009..3030    +  promoter       SV40 promoter (fragment): SV40 enhancer and early promoter
   3051..3479    +  rep_origin     f1 ori (sequence partly withheld): f1 bacteriophage origin of replication; arrow indicates direction of (+) strand synthesis
   3493..3822    +  promoter       SV40 promoter: SV40 enhancer and early promoter
   3870..3917    +  promoter       EM7 promoter: synthetic bacterial promoter&nbsp
   3936..4310    +  CDS            BleoR: antibiotic-binding protein; Sh ble from Streptoalloteichus hindustanus; confers resistance to bleomycin, phleomycin, and Zeocin™
   4320..4445    +  CDS            ble (fragment): BLE_KLEPN - Experimental evidence at protein level: Swiss-Prot protein existence level 1. Binding protein with a strong affinity to the bleomycin family of antibiotics. Binds to CL990; an antimitotic-antibiotic compound. From Klebsiella pneumoniae.
   4440..4561    +  polyA_signal   SV40 poly(A) signal: SV40 polyadenylation signal
   4634..4650    -  protein_bind   lac operator: The lac repressor binds to the lac operator to inhibit transcription in E. coli. This inhibition can be relieved by adding lactose or isopropyl-β-D-thiogalactopyranoside (IPTG). lac repressor encoded by lacI
   4658..4688    -  promoter       lac promoter: promoter for the E. coli lac operon
   4703..4724    -  protein_bind   CAP binding site: CAP binding activates transcription in the presence of cAMP. E. coli catabolite activator protein
   4737..4829    -  CDS            lacI (fragment): lac repressor; lacI; The lac repressor binds to the lac operator to inhibit transcription in E. coli. This inhibition can be relieved by adding lactose or isopropyl-β-D-thiogalactopyranoside (IPTG).
   5012..5600    -  rep_origin     ori: high-copy-number ColE1/pMB1/pBR322/pUC origin of replication
   5771..6631    -  CDS            AmpR: β-lactamase; bla; confers resistance to ampicillin, carbenicillin, and related antibiotics
   6632..6736    -  promoter       AmpR promoter: bla
>Addgene plasmid #211427 | pcDNA4/TO-Cdc45HA | addgene full sequence | sequence record 420527 | Addgene NGS Result
TCGACGGATCGGGAGATCTCCCGATCCCCTATGGTGCACTCTCAGTACAATCTGCTCTGATGCCGCATAG
TTAAGCCAGTATCTGCTCCCTGCTTGTGTGTTGGAGGTCGCTGAGTAGTGCGCGAGCAAAATTTAAGCTA
CAACAAGGCAAGGCTTGACCGACAATTGCATGAAGAATCTGCTTAGGGTTAGGCGTTTTGCGCTGCTTCG
CGATGTACGGGCCAGATATACGCGTTGACATTGATTATTGACTAGTTATTAATAGTAATCAATTACGGGG
TCATTAGTTCATAGCCCATATATGGAGTTCCGCGTTACATAACTTACGGTAAATGGCCCGCCTGGCTGAC
CGCCCAACGACCCCCGCCCATTGACGTCAATAATGACGTATGTTCCCATAGTAACGCCAATAGGGACTTT
CCATTGACGTCAATGGGTGGAGTATTTACGGTAAACTGCCCACTTGGCAGTACATCAAGTGTATCATATG
CCAAGTACGCCCCCTATTGACGTCAATGACGGTAAATGGCCCGCCTGGCATTATGCCCAGTACATGACCT
TATGGGACTTTCCTACTTGGCAGTACATCTACGTATTAGTCATCGCTATTACCATGGTGATGCGGTTTTG
GCAGTACATCAATGGGCGTGGATAGCGGTTTGACTCACGGGGATTTCCAAGTCTCCACCCCATTGACGTC
AATGGGAGTTTGTTTTGGCACCAAAATCAACGGGACTTTCCAAAATGTCGTAACAACTCCGCCCCATTGA
CGCAAATGGGCGGTAGGCGTGTACGGTGGGAGGTCTATATAAGCAGAGCTCTCCCTATCAGTGATAGAGA
TCTCCCTATCAGTGATAGAGATCGTCGACGAGCTCGTTTAGTGAACCGTCAGATCGCCTGGAGACGCCAT
CCACGCTGTTTTGACCTCCATAGAAGACACCGGGACCGATCCAGCCTCCGGACTCTAGCGTTTAAACTTA
AGCTTGGTACCGAGCTCGGATCCGCCACCATGTTCGTGTCCGATTTCCGCAAAGAGTTCTACGAGGTGGT
CCAGAGCCAGAGGGTCCTTCTCTTCGTGGCCTCGGACGTGGATGCTCTGTGTGCGTGCAAGATCCTTCAG
GCCTTGTTCCAGTGTGACCACGTGCAATATACGCTGGTTCCAGTTTCTGGGTGGCAAGAACTTGAAACTG
CATTTCTTGAGCATAAAGAACAGTTTCATTATTTTATTCTCATAAACTGTGGAGCTAATGTAGACCTATT
GGATATTCTTCAACCTGATGAAGACACTATATTCTTTGTGTGTGACACCCATAGGCCAGTCAATGTCGTC
AATGTATACAACGATACCCAGATCAAATTACTCATTAAACAAGATGATGACCTTGAAGTTCCCGCCTATG
AAGACATCTTCAGGGATGAAGAGGAGGATGAAGAGCATTCAGGAAATGACAGTGATGGGTCAGAGCCTTC
TGAGAAGCGCACACGGTTAGAAGAGGAGATAGTGGAGCAAACCATGCGGAGGAGGCAGCGGCGAGAGTGG
GAGGCCCGGAGAAGAGACATCCTCTTTGACTACGAGCAGTATGAATATCATGGGACATCGTCAGCCATGG
TGATGTTTGAGCTGGCTTGGATGCTGTCCAAGGACCTGAATGACATGCTGTGGTGGGCCATCGTTGGACT
AACAGACCAGTGGGTGCAAGACAAGATCACTCAAATGAAATACGTGACTGATGTTGGTGTCCTGCAGCGC
CACGTTTCCCGCCACAACCACCGGAACGAGGATGAGGAGAACACACTCTCCGTGGACTGCACACGGATCT
CCTTTGAGTATGACCTCCGCCTGGTGCTCTACCAGCACTGGTCCCTCCATGACAGCCTGTGCAACACCAG
CTATACCGCAGCCAGGTTCAAGCTGTGGTCTGTGCATGGACAGAAGCGGCTCCAGGAGTTCCTTGCAGAC
ATGGGTCTTCCCCTGAAGCAGGTGAAGCAGAAGTTCCAGGCCATGGACATCTCCTTGAAGGAGAATTTGC
GGGAAATGATTGAAGAGTCTGCAAATAAATTTGGGATGAAGGACATGCGCGTGCAGACTTTCAGCATTCA
TTTTGGGTTCAAGCACAAGTTTCTGGCCAGCGACGTGGTCTTTGCCACCATGTCTTTGATGGAGAGCCCC
GAGAAGGATGGCTCAGGGACAGATCACTTCATCCAGGCTCTGGACAGCCTCTCCAGGAGTAACCTGGACA
AGCTGTACCATGGCCTGGAACTCGCCAAGAAGCAGCTGCGAGCCACCCAGCAGACCATTGCCAGCTGCCT
TTGCACCAACCTCGTCATCTCCCAGGGGCCTTTCCTGTACTGCTCTCTCATGGAGGGCACTCCAGATGTC
ATGCTGTTCTCTAGGCCGGCATCCCTAAGCCTGCTCAGCAAACACCTGCTCAAGTCCTTTGTGTGTTCGA
CAAAGAACCGGCGCTGCAAACTGCTGCCCCTGGTGATGGCTGCCCCCCTGAGCATGGAGCATGGCACAGT
GACCGTGGTGGGCATCCCCCCAGAGACCGACAGCTCGGACAGGAAGAACTTTTTTGGGAGGGCGTTTGAG
AAGGCAGCGGAAAGCACCAGCTCCCGGATGCTGCACAACCATTTTGACCTCTCAGTAATTGAGCTGAAAG
CTGAGGATCGGAGCAAGTTTCTGGACGCACTTATTTCCCTCCTGTCCTACCCATACGACGTCCCAGACTA
CGCTTAGCTCGAGTCTAGAGGGCCCGTTTAAACCCGCTGATCAGCCTCGACTGTGCCTTCTAGTTGCCAG
CCATCTGTTGTTTGCCCCTCCCCCGTGCCTTCCTTGACCCTGGAAGGTGCCACTCCCACTGTCCTTTCCT
AATAAAATGAGGAAATTGCATCGCATTGTCTGAGTAGGTGTCATTCTATTCTGGGGGGTGGGGTGGGGCA
GGACAGCAAGGGGGAGGATTGGGAAGACAATAGCAGGCATGCTGGGGATGCGGTGGGCTCTATGGCTTCT
GAGGCGGAAAGAACCAGCTGGGGCTCTAGGGGGTATCCCC
[124 nt withheld, positions 3051-3174]
C
[91 nt withheld, positions 3176-3266]
A
[49 nt withheld, positions 3268-3316]
CCTTTGACGTTGGAGTCCACGTTCTTT
[37 nt withheld, positions 3344-3380]
ACCCTATCTCGGTCTATTCTTTTGATTTATAAGGGATTTTGCCGATTTCGGCCTATTGGTTAAAAAATGA
GCTGATTTAACAAAAATTTAACGCGAATTAATTCTGTGGAATGTGTGTCAGTTAGGGTGTGGAAAGTCCC
CAGGCTCCCCAGCAGGCAGAAGTATGCAAAGCATGCATCTCAATTAGTCAGCAACCAGGTGTGGAAAGTC
CCCAGGCTCCCCAGCAGGCAGAAGTATGCAAAGCATGCATCTCAATTAGTCAGCAACCATAGTCCCGCCC
CTAACTCCGCCCATCCCGCCCCTAACTCCGCCCAGTTCCGCCCATTCTCCGCCCCATGGCTGACTAATTT
TTTTTATTTATGCAGAGGCCGAGGCCGCCTCTGCCTCTGAGCTATTCCAGAAGTAGTGAGGAGGCTTTTT
TGGAGGCCTAGGCTTTTGCAAAAAGCTCCCGGGAGCTTGTATATCCATTTTCGGATCTGATCAGCACGTG
TTGACAATTAATCATCGGCATAGTATATCGGCATAGTATAATACGACAAGGTGAGGAACTAAACCATGGC
CAAGTTGACCAGTGCCGTTCCGGTGCTCACCGCGCGCGACGTCGCCGGAGCGGTCGAGTTCTGGACCGAC
CGGCTCGGGTTCTCCCGGGACTTCGTGGAGGACGACTTCGCCGGTGTGGTCCGGGACGACGTGACCCTGT
TCATCAGCGCGGTCCAGGACCAGGTGGTGCCGGACAACACCCTGGCCTGGGTGTGGGTGCGCGGCCTGGA
CGAGCTGTACGCCGAGTGGTCGGAGGTCGTGTCCACGAACTTCCGGGACGCCTCCGGGCCGGCCATGACC
GAGATCGGCGAGCAGCCGTGGGGGCGGGAGTTCGCCCTGCGCGACCCGGCCGGCAACTGCGTGCACTTCG
TGGCCGAGGAGCAGGACTGACACGTGCTACGAGATTTCGATTCCACCGCCGCCTTCTATGAAAGGTTGGG
CTTCGGAATCGTTTTCCGGGACGCCGGCTGGATGATCCTCCAGCGCGGGGATCTCATGCTGGAGTTCTTC
GCCCACCCCAACTTGTTTATTGCAGCTTATAATGGTTACAAATAAAGCAATAGCATCACAAATTTCACAA
ATAAAGCATTTTTTTCACTGCATTCTAGTTGTGGTTTGTCCAAACTCATCAATGTATCTTATCATGTCTG
TATACCGTCGACCTCTAGCTAGAGCTTGGCGTAATCATGGTCATAGCTGTTTCCTGTGTGAAATTGTTAT
CCGCTCACAATTCCACACAACATACGAGCCGGAAGCATAAAGTGTAAAGCCTGGGGTGCCTAATGAGTGA
GCTAACTCACATTAATTGCGTTGCGCTCACTGCCCGCTTTCCAGTCGGGAAACCTGTCGTGCCAGCTGCA
TTAATGAATCGGCCAACGCGCGGGGAGAGGCGGTTTGCGTATTGGGCGCTCTTCCGCTTCCTCGCTCACT
GACTCGCTGCGCTCGGTCGTTCGGCTGCGGCGAGCGGTATCAGCTCACTCAAAGGCGGTAATACGGTTAT
CCACAGAATCAGGGGATAACGCAGGAAAGAACATGTGAGCAAAAGGCCAGCAAAAGGCCAGGAACCGTAA
AAAGGCCGCGTTGCTGGCGTTTTTCCATAGGCTCCGCCCCCCTGACGAGCATCACAAAAATCGACGCTCA
AGTCAGAGGTGGCGAAACCCGACAGGACTATAAAGATACCAGGCGTTTCCCCCTGGAAGCTCCCTCGTGC
GCTCTCCTGTTCCGACCCTGCCGCTTACCGGATACCTGTCCGCCTTTCTCCCTTCGGGAAGCGTGGCGCT
TTCTCATAGCTCACGCTGTAGGTATCTCAGTTCGGTGTAGGTCGTTCGCTCCAAGCTGGGCTGTGTGCAC
GAACCCCCCGTTCAGCCCGACCGCTGCGCCTTATCCGGTAACTATCGTCTTGAGTCCAACCCGGTAAGAC
ACGACTTATCGCCACTGGCAGCAGCCACTGGTAACAGGATTAGCAGAGCGAGGTATGTAGGCGGTGCTAC
AGAGTTCTTGAAGTGGTGGCCTAACTACGGCTACACTAGAAGAACAGTATTTGGTATCTGCGCTCTGCTG
AAGCCAGTTACCTTCGGAAAAAGAGTTGGTAGCTCTTGATCCGGCAAACAAACCACCGCTGGTAGCGGTG
GTTTTTTTGTTTGCAAGCAGCAGATTACGCGCAGAAAAAAAGGATCTCAAGAAGATCCTTTGATCTTTTC
TACGGGGTCTGACGCTCAGTGGAACGAAAACTCACGTTAAGGGATTTTGGTCATGAGATTATCAAAAAGG
ATCTTCACCTAGATCCTTTTAAATTAAAAATGAAGTTTTAAATCAATCTAAAGTATATATGAGTAAACTT
GGTCTGACAGTTACCAATGCTTAATCAGTGAGGCACCTATCTCAGCGATCTGTCTATTTCGTTCATCCAT
AGTTGCCTGACTCCCCGTCGTGTAGATAACTACGATATGGGAGGGCTTACCATCTGGCCCCAGTGCTGCA
ATGATACCGCGAGACCCACGCTCACCGGCTCCAGATTTATCAGCAATAAACCAGCCAGCCGGAAGGGCCG
AGCGCAGAAGTGGTCCTGCAACTTTATCCGCCTCCATCCAGTCTATTAATTGTTGCCGGGAAGCTAGAGT
AAGTAGTTCGCCAGTTAATAGTTTGCGCAACGTTGTTGCCATTGCTACAGGCATCGTGGTGTCACGCTCG
TCGTTTGGTATGGCTTCATTCAGCTCCGGTTCCCAACGATCAAGGCGAGTTACATGATCCCCCATGTTGT
GCAAAAAAGCGGTTAGCTCCTTCGGTCCTCCGATCGTTGTCAGAAGTAAGTTGGCCGCAGTGTTATCACT
CATGGTTATGGCAGCACTGCATAATTCTCTTACTGTCATGCCATCCGTAAGATGCTTTTCTGTGACTGGT
GAGTACTCAACCAAGTCATTCTGAGAATAGTGTATGCGGCGACCGAGTTGCTCTTGCCCGGCGTCAATAC
GGGATAATACCGCGCCACATAGCAGAACTTTAAAAGTGCTCATCATTGGAAAACGTTCTTCGGGGCGAAA
ACTCTCAAGGATCTTACCGCTGTTGAGATCCAGTTCGATGTAACCCACTCGTGCACCCAACTGATCTTCA
GCATCTTTTACTTTCACCAGCGTTTCTGGGTGAGCAAAAACAGGAAGGCAAAATGCCGCAAAAAAGGGAA
TAAGGGCGACACGGAAATGTTGAATACTCATACTCTTCCTTTTTCAATATTATTGAAGCATTTATCAGGG
TTATTGTCTCATGAGCGGATACATATTTGAATGTATTTAGAAAAATAAACAAATAGGGGTTCCGCGCACA
TTTCCCCGAAAAGTGCCACCTGACG
